>Addgene plasmid #184332 | Nrxn3α-AS4- | addgene full sequence | sequence record 361409 | Addgene NGS Result
GCGCGCGTTGACATTGATTATTGACTAGTTATTAATAGTAATCAATTACGGGGTCATTAGTTCATAGCCC
ATATATGGAGTTCCGCGTTACATAACTTACGGTAAATGGCCCGCCTGGCTGACCGCCCAACGACCCCCGC
CCATTGACGTCAATAATGACGTATGTTCCCATAGTAACGCCAATAGGGACTTTCCATTGACGTCAATGGG
TGGAGTATTTACGGTAAACTGCCCACTTGGCAGTACATCAAGTGTATCATATGCCAAGTACGCCCCCTAT
TGACGTCAATGACGGTAAATGGCCCGCCTGGCATTATGCCCAGTACATGACCTTATGGGACTTTCCTACT
TGGCAGTACATCTACGTATTAGTCATCGCTATTACCATGGTGATGCGGTTTTGGCAGTACATCAATGGGC
GTGGATAGCGGTTTGACTCACGGGGATTTCCAAGTCTCCACCCCATTGACGTCAATGGGAGTTTGTTTTG
GCACCAAAATCAACGGGACTTTCCAAAATGTCGTAACAACTCCGCCCCATTGACGCAAATGGGCGGTAGG
CGTGTACGGTGGGAGGTCTATATAAGCAGAGCTCTCTGGCTAACTAGAGAACCCACTGCTTACTGGCTTA
TCGAAATTAATACGACTCACTATAGGGAGACCCAAGCTTGGTACCGAGCTCGGATCTATGGTGAGCAAGG
GCGAGGAGCTGTTCACCGGGGTGGTGCCCATCCTGGTCGAGCTGGACGGCGACGTAAACGGCCACAAGTT
CAGCGTGTCCGGCGAGGGCGAGGGCGATGCCACCTACGGCAAGCTGACCCTGAAGTTCATCTGCACCACC
GGCAAGCTGCCCGTGCCCTGGCCCACCCTCGTGACCACCCTGACCTACGGCGTGCAGTGCTTCAGCCGCT
ACCCCGACCACATGAAGCAGCACGACTTCTTCAAGTCCGCCATGCCCGAAGGCTACGTCCAGGAGCGCAC
CATCTTCTTCAAGGACGACGGCAACTACAAGACCCGCGCCGAGGTGAAGTTCGAGGGCGACACCCTGGTG
AACCGCATCGAGCTGAAGGGCATCGACTTCAAGGAGGACGGCAACATCCTGGGGCACAAGCTGGAGTACA
ACTACAACAGCCACAACGTCTATATCATGGCCGACAAGCAGAAGAACGGCATCAAGGTGAACTTCAAGAT
CCGCCACAACATCGAGGACGGCAGCGTGCAGCTCGCCGACCACTACCAGCAGAACACCCCCATCGGCGAC
GGCCCCGTGCTGCTGCCCGACAACCACTACCTGAGCACCCAGTCCGCCCTGAGCAAAGACCCCAACGAGA
AGCGCGATCACATGGTCCTGCTGGAGTTCGTGACCGCCGCCGGGATCACTCTCGGCATGGACGAGCTGTA
CAAGTCCGGACTCAGATCCGGCAGTGGAGAGGGCAGAGGAAGTCTGCTAACATGCGGTGACGTCGAGGAG
AATCCTGGCCCAGAATTCGGCTTGGGGATATCCACCATGGAGACAGACACACTCCTGCTATGGGTACTGC
TGCTCTGGGTTCCAGGTTCCACTGGTGACTATCCATATGATGTTCCAGATTATGCTGGGGCCCAGCCGGC
CAGATCTTTCATGGGCCTTCCTAACCAGTGGGCCCGCTACCTGCGTTGGGATGCAAGCACGCGCAGTGAC
CTGAGCTTCCAGTTCAAGACCAATGTTTCCACTGGGCTGCTCCTGTATTTGGATGATGGTGGTGTCTGTG
ACTTCCTCTGTCTCTCCCTGGTGGATGGCCGCGTTCAGCTCCGCTTTAGCATGGACTGTGCCGAGACCAC
TGTGCTATCCAACAAGCAGGTGAACGACAGCAGTTGGCACTTCCTCATGGTGAGCCGTGATCGTGTGCGC
ACTGGGCTGGTGATTGATGGTGAGGGCCAGTCTGGAGAGCTACGGCCCCAGCGGCCTTATATGGATGTGG
TCAGTGATTTGTTCCTCGGTGGCGTCCCCGCTGACATTCGACCTTCTGCCCTGACCCTCGATGGAGTACA
GAGCATGCCTGGCTTTAAGGGATTAATGCTGGATCTCAAGTATGGCAACTCGGAACCTCGGCTTCTGGGG
AGCCAGAGCGTCCAGTTAGAAGCAGAGGGACCCTGTGGCGAGCGTCCCTGTGAAAATGGTGGGATCTGCT
TCCTCTTGGATGGTCATCCCACCTGTGACTGTTCTACCACTGGCTATGGTGGCACACTCTGCTCAGAAGA
TGTCAGTCAAGGTCCAGGCCTCTCCCATCTTATGATGAGTGAACAAGCACGAGAGGAGAACGTGGCCACC
TTCCGAGGCTCAGAGTATCTGTGCTATGACCTGTCCCAGAACCCCATCCAGAGCAGCAGCGACGAAATCA
CCCTTTCCTTTAAGACCTGGCAACGCAATGGGCTCATCCTCCACACTGGCAAGTCGGCCGACTATGTTAA
CCTGGCTCTGAAGGATGGTGCGGTCTCCTTGGTCATTAACCTGGGGTCCGGGGCCTTTGAGGCCATTGTG
GAGCCAGTGAATGGGAAATTCAACGACAACGCCTGGCATGATGTCAAAGTGACACGCAATCTTCGGCAGC
ACTCAGGCATCGGACACGCTATGGTGACAATCTCTGTGGATGGCATCCTAACCACAACGGGCTACACTCA
AGAGGACTACACCATGCTGGGCTCAGATGACTTCTTCTATGTTGGTGGAAGCCCAAGTACCGCAGACTTG
CCAGGTTCACCTGTGAGCAACAACTTCATGGGCTGCCTTAAAGAGGTTGTTTATAAGAATAATGACATCC
GTCTAGAGCTGTCTCGCTTGGCCCGGATTGGAGACACCAAGATGAAAATCTATGGTGAAGTTGTGTTCAA
GTGTGAGAACGTGGCCACACTGGATCCCATCAACTTTGAGACCCCAGAGGCTTACATCAGCTTGCCCAAG
TGGAACACCAAACGTATGGGCTCCATTTCCTTTGACTTTCGCACCACTGAGCCCAACGGCCTGATTCTCT
TCACTCACGGGAAGCCTCAAGAAAGGAAAGATGTCCGGAGCCAAAAGAACACAAAAGTTGACTTCTTTGC
TGTGGAACTTCTTGATGGCAACCTGTATTTGCTGCTTGACATGGGCTCTGGCACCATCAAAGTGAAGGCC
ACTCAGAAGAAGGCCAATGATGGGGAATGGTACCACGTGGATATTCAGCGTGATGGCAGATCAGGTACCA
TATCTGTGAACAGCAGGCGCACGCCATTCACCGCCAGTGGGGAGAGTGAAATTCTCGACCTGGAGGGGGA
CATGTATCTGGGCGGGCTGCCAGAGAACCGAGCTGGCCTCATCCTCCCCACGGAGCTCTGGACCGCCATG
CTCAACTACGGTTACGTGGGCTGCATCCGCGACCTGTTCATCGATGGGCGCAGCAAGAACATCCGGCAGC
TGGCGGAGATGCAGAACGCAGCAGGCGTCAAGTCCTCCTGTTCACGCATGAGCGCCAAGCAGTGTGACAG
CTACCCCTGCAAGAACAACGCGGTGTGCAAGGACGGCTGGAACCGCTTCATCTGCGACTGCACTGGCACC
GGCTACTGGGGGAGAACCTGCGAAAGAGAGGCATCTATCCTGAGCTATGACGGCAGCATGTACATGAAGG
TCATCATGCCCATGGTGATGCACACGGAGGCAGAGGATGTGTCCTTCCGCTTCATGTCACAGCGAGCCTA
TGGGCTACTGGTAGCCACAACCTCCAGGGATTCTGCAGATACACTGCGTCTAGAGTTGGATGGTGGGCGT
GTCAAGCTCATGGTTAACTTAGACTGTATCAGGATAAACTGTAACTCCAGCAAAGGACCTGAGACCCTGT
ATGCAGGGCAGAAGCTCAATGACAATGAGTGGCACACCGTCCGGGTAGTGCGGAGAGGAAAAAGCCTTAA
GCTAACAGTGGATGATGATGTGGCTGAGGGGACAATGGTGGGCGACCACACCCGCCTGGAATTCCACAAT
ATTGAAACTGGTATCATGACTGAGAAGCGTTACATCTCTGTGGTCCCCTCCAGTTTCATTGGCCATCTAC
AGAGCCTCATGTTCAATGGCTTACTGTACATTGATTTGTGCAAAAATGGCGACATCGACTACTGTGAACT
GAAGGCTCGCTTTGGACTGAGAAACATCATCGCCGACCCTGTCACTTTTAAGACCAAGAGCAGCTACCTG
ACCCTCGCCACCCTACAGGCTTACACCTCCATGCACCTCTTCTTCCAGTTCAAGACCACTTCAGCTGATG
GCTTCATTCTCTTCAATAGCGGAGATGGCAATGATTTTATTGCAGTTGAGCTGGTCAAGGGGTACATACA
CTATGTGTTTGATCTCGGCAATGGTCCCAATGTGATCAAAGGCAACAGTGACCGCCCCCTGAATGACAAC
CAGTGGCACAACGTGGTCATCACCAGGGACAGCAGTAACACCCACAGTCTGAAGGTGGACACCAAGGTAG
TCACTCAGGTCATCAATGGTGCCAAAAATCTGGATTTGAAAGGTGACCTCTATATGGCTGGCTTAGCCCA
GGGCATGTACAGCAACCTTCCCAAGCTTGTGGCCTCCAGGGATGGATTTCAGGGCTGCCTGGCCTCTGTG
GACTTGAATGGACGCCTGCCTGATCTCATCAACGATGCTCTCCACAGGAGTGGACAGATCGAGCGAGGCT
GTGAAGTTGCGTTGACCAAAGCTGACCTGCAAGGACCCAGTACAACCTGTCAGGAGGATTCATGCGCCAA
CCAGGGGGTTTGCATGCAGCAGTGGGAAGGTTTCACCTGTGACTGCTCCATGACATCATATTCTGGAAAC
CAGTGCAATGACCCTGGTGCAACATACATCTTTGGGAAAAGCGGTGGCCTCATCCTCTATACCTGGCCAG
CAAATGACAGACCCAGCACACGCTCTGACCGTCTCGCCGTGGGCTTCAGCACTACTGTGAAGGATGGTAT
CTTAGTACGCATTGACAGCGCCCCTGGACTTGGCGACTTCCTCCAGCTTCACATAGAACAAGGGAAAATT
GGAGTTGTCTTCAATATTGGCACAGTTGACATCTCCATCAAAGAAGAGAGAACTCCTGTCAATGATGGCA
AATACCACGTTGTGCGCTTCACCAGGAATGGGGGAAATGCTACACTTCAGGTCGACAACTGGCCAGTGAA
TGAGCACTATCCTACAGGCCGGCAGCTAACCATCTTCAACACCCAGGCGCAAATAGCCATCGGAGGAAAG
GACAAAGGACGTCTCTTTCAAGGTCAACTCTCTGGGCTCTATTATGATGGTTTGAAAGTACTGAACATGG
CAGCTGAGAACAACCCTAATATTAAAATCAATGGAAGTGTCCGGCTAGTGGGAGAAGTCCCATCAGTCTC
AGGAACAACACAGACAACGTCCATGCCACCTGAAATGTCTACCACCGTCATGGAAACCACCACCACCATG
GCTACGACCACCACCCGAAAGAACCGCTCTACAGCCAGCATTCAGCCCACGTCAGATGATCTTGTTTCAT
CTGCTGAATGTTCAAGTGATGATGAAGACTTTGTCGAATGTGAACCAAGTACAGCAAACCCCACGGAGCC
AGGAATCAGACGGGTTCCGGGGGCCTCAGAGGTGATCCGGGAGTCCAGCAGTACAACAGGGATGGTCGTC
GGCATTGTGGCTGCTGCCGCCCTCTGCATCTTGATCCTCCTGTACGCCATGTACAAGTACAGGAACAGGG
ACGAGGGGTCCTATCAAGTGGACGAGACGAGGAACTACATCAGCAACTCGGCCCAGAGCAACGGCACGCT
CATGAAGGAGAAGCAAGCCAGCTCCAAGAGCGGCCATAAGAAACAGAAAAACAAGGACAAGGAGTATTAT
GTGTAAGCGGCCGCTCGAGATCAGCCTCGACTGTGCCTTCTAGTTGCCAGCCATCTGTTGTTTGCCCCTC
CCCCGTGCCTTCCTTGACCCTGGAAGGTGCCACTCCCACTGTCCTTTCCTAATAAAATGAGGAAATTGCA
TCGCATTGTCTGAGTAGGTGTCATTCTATTCTGGGGGGTGGGGTGGGGCAGGACAGCAAGGGGGAGGATT
GGGAAGACAATAGCAGGCATGCTGGGGATGCGGTGGGCTCTATGGCTTCTGAGGCGGAAAGAACCAGTGG
CGGTAATACGGTTATCCACAGAATCAGGGGATAACGCAGGAAAGAACATGTGAGCAAAAGGCCAGCAAAA
GGCCAGGAACCGTAAAAAGGCCGCGTTGCTGGCGTTTTTCCATAGGCTCCGCCCCCCTGACGAGCATCAC
AAAAATCGACGCTCAAGTCAGAGGTGGCGAAACCCGACAGGACTATAAAGATACCAGGCGTTTCCCCCTG
GAAGCTCCCTCGTGCGCTCTCCTGTTCCGACCCTGCCGCTTACCGGATACCTGTCCGCCTTTCTCCCTTC
GGGAAGCGTGGCGCTTTCTCATAGCTCACGCTGTAGGTATCTCAGTTCGGTGTAGGTCGTTCGCTCCAAG
CTGGGCTGTGTGCACGAACCCCCCGTTCAGCCCGACCGCTGCGCCTTATCCGGTAACTATCGTCTTGAGT
CCAACCCGGTAAGACACGACTTATCGCCACTGGCAGCAGCCACTGGTAACAGGATTAGCAGAGCGAGGTA
TGTAGGCGGTGCTACAGAGTTCTTGAAGTGGTGGCCTAACTACGGCTACACTAGAAGAACAGTATTTGGT
ATCTGCGCTCTGCTGAAGCCAGTTACCTTCGGAAAAAGAGTTGGTAGCTCTTGATCCGGCAAACAAACCA
CCGCTGGTAGCGGTGGTTTTTTTGTTTGCAAGCAGCAGATTACGCGCAGAAAAAAAGGATCTCAAGAAGA
TCCTTTGATCTTTTCTACGGGGTCTGACGCTCAGTGGAACGAAAACTCACGTTAAGGGATTTTGGTCATG
AGATTATCAAAAAGGATCTTCACCTAGATCCTTTTAAATTAAAAATGAAGTTTTAAATCAATCTAAAGTA
TATATGAGTAACCTGAGGCTATGGCAGGGCCTGCCGCCCCGACGTTGGCTGCGAGCCCTGGGCCTTCACC
CGAACTTGGGGGGTGGGGTGGGGAAAAGGAAGAAACGCGGGCGTATTGGCCCCAATGGGGTCTCGGTGGG
GTATCGACAGAGTGCCAGCCCTGGGACCGAACCCCGCGTTTATGAACAAACGACCCAACACCGTGCGTTT
TATTCTGTCTTTTTATTGCCGTCATAGCGCGGGTTCCTTCCGGTATTGTCTCCTTCCGTGTTTCAGTTAG
CCTCCCCCTAGGGTGGGCGAAGAACTCCAGCATGAGATCCCCGCGCTGGAGGATCATCCAGCCGGCGTCC
CGGAAAACGATTCCGAAGCCCAACCTTTCATAGAAGGCGGCGGTGGAATCGAAATCTCGTGATGGCAGGT
TGGGCGTCGCTTGGTCGGTCATTTCGAACCCCAGAGTCCCGCTCAGAAGAACTCGTCAAGAAGGCGATAG
AAGGCGATGCGCTGCGAATCGGGAGCGGCGATACCGTAAAGCACGAGGAAGCGGTCAGCCCATTCGCCGC
CAAGCTCTTCAGCAATATCACGGGTAGCCAACGCTATGTCCTGATAGCGGTCCGCCACACCCAGCCGGCC
ACAGTCGATGAATCCAGAAAAGCGGCCATTTTCCACCATGATATTCGGCAAGCAGGCATCGCCATGGGTC
ACGACGAGATCCTCGCCGTCGGGCATGCTCGCCTTGAGCCTGGCGAACAGTTCGGCTGGCGCGAGCCCCT
GATGCTCTTCGTCCAGATCATCCTGATCGACAAGACCGGCTTCCATCCGAGTACGTGCTCGCTCGATGCG
ATGTTTCGCTTGGTGGTCGAATGGGCAGGTAGCCGGATCAAGCGTATGCAGCCGCCGCATTGCATCAGCC
ATGATGGATACTTTCTCGGCAGGAGCAAGGTGAGATGACAGGAGATCCTGCCCCGGCACTTCGCCCAATA
GCAGCCAGTCCCTTCCCGCTTCAGTGACAACGTCGAGCACAGCTGCGCAAGGAACGCCCGTCGTGGCCAG
CCACGATAGCCGCGCTGCCTCGTCTTGCAGTTCATTCAGGGCACCGGACAGGTCGGTCTTGACAAAAAGA
ACCGGGCGCCCCTGCGCTGACAGCCGGAACACGGCGGCATCAGAGCAGCCGATTGTCTGTTGTGCCCAGT
CATAGCCGAATAGCCTCTCCACCCAAGCGGCCGGAGAACCTGCGTGCAATCCATCTTGTTCAATCATGCG
AAACGATCCTCATCCTGTCTCTTGATCGATCTTTGCAAAAGCCTAGGCCTCCAAAAAAGCCTCCTCACTA
CTTCTGGAATAGCTCAGAGGCCGGGCCTCGGCCTCTGCATAAATAAAAAAAATTAGTCAGCCATGGGGCG
GAGAATGGGCGGAACTGGGCGGAGTTAGGGGCGGGATGGGCGGAGTTAGGGGCGGGACTATGGTTGCTGA
CTAATTGAGATGCATGCTTTGCATACTTCTGCCTGCTGGGGAGCCTGGGGACTTTCCACACCTGGTTGCT
GACTAATTGAGATGCATGCTTTGCATACTTCTGCCTGCTGGGGAGCCTGGGGACTTTCCACACCCTAACT
GACACACATTCCACAGCTGGTTCTTTCCGCCTCAGGACTCTTCCTTTTTCAATAAATCAATCTAAAGTAT
ATATGAGTAAACTTGGTCTGACAGTTACCAATGCTTAATCAGTGAGGCACCTATCTCAGCGATCTGTCTA
TTTCGTTCATCCATAGTTGCCTGACTCCCCGTCGTGTAGATAACTACGATACGGGAGGGCTTACCATCTG
GCCCCAGTGCTGCAATGATACCGCGAGACCCACGCTCACCGGCTCCAGATTTATCAGCAATAAACCAGCC
AGCCGGAAGGGCCGAGCGCAGAAGTGGTCCTGCAACTTTATCCGCCTCCATCCAGTCTATTAATTGTTGC
CGGGAAGCTAGAGTAAGTAGTTCGCCAGTTAATAGTTTGCGCAACGTTGTTGCCATTGCTACAGGCATCG
TGGTGTCACGCTCGTCGTTTGGTATGGCTTCATTCAGCTCCGGTTCCCAACGATCAAGGCGAGTTACATG
ATCCCCCATGTTGTGCAAAAAAGCGGTTAGCTCCTTCGGTCCTCCGATCGTTGTCAGAAGTAAGTTGGCC
GCAGTGTTATCACTCATGGTTATGGCAGCACTGCATAATTCTCTTACTGTCATGCCATCCGTAAGATGCT
TTTCTGTGACTGGTGAGTACTCAACCAAGTCATTCTGAGAATAGTGTATGCGGCGACCGAGTTGCTCTTG
CCCGGCGTCAATACGGGATAATACCGCGCCACATAGCAGAACTTTAAAAGTGCTCATCATTGGAAAACGT
TCTTCGGGGCGAAAACTCTCAAGGATCTTACCGCTGTTGAGATCCAGTTCGATGTAACCCACTCGTGCAC
CCAACTGATCTTCAGCATCTTTTACTTTCACCAGCGTTTCTGGGTGAGCAAAAACAGGAAGGCAAAATGC
CGCAAAAAAGGGAATAAGGGCGACACGGAAATGTTGAATACTCATACTCTTCCTTTTTCAATATTATTGA
AGCATTTATCAGGGTTATTGTCTCATGAGCGGATACATATTTGAATGTATTTAGAAAAATAAACAAATAG
GGGTTCCGCGCACATTTCCCCGAAAAGTGCCACCTG
[124 nt withheld, positions 9697-9820]
C
[91 nt withheld, positions 9822-9912]
A
[49 nt withheld, positions 9914-9962]
CCTTTGACGTTGGAGTCCACGTTCTTT
[37 nt withheld, positions 9990-10026]
ACCCTATCTCGGTCTATTCTTTTGATTTATAAGGGATTTTGCCGATTTCGGCCTATTGGTTAAAAAATGA
GCTGATTTAACAAAAATTTAACGCGAATTTTAACAAAATATTAACGCTTACAATTTAC
Features (pLannotate 1.2.2; 20 found; start..end, strand, type, name):
     10..389     +  enhancer       CMV enhancer: human cytomegalovirus immediate early enhancer
    390..593     +  promoter       CMV promoter: human cytomegalovirus (CMV) immediate early promoter
    589..622     +  LTR            5' LTR (truncated) (fragment): truncated 5' long terminal repeat (LTR) from HIV-1
    638..656     +  promoter       T7 promoter: promoter for bacteriophage T7 RNA polymerase
    688..1404    +  CDS            EGFP: EGFP is a basic (constitutively fluorescent) green fluorescent protein published in 1996, derived from Aequorea victoria. It is reported to be a rapidly-maturing weak dimer with moderate acid sensitivity.
   1507..1569    +  sig_peptide    Igκ leader: leader sequence from mouse immunoglobulin κ light chain
   1569..1592    +  CDS            3xHA (fragment): three tandem HA epitope tags
   1618..5883    +  CDS            Nrxn3 (fragment): NRX3A_MOUSE - Experimental evidence at protein level: Swiss-Prot protein existence level 1. Neuronal cell surface protein that may be involved in cell recognition and cell adhesion. May mediate intracellular signaling (By similarity). From Mus musculus (Mouse).
   5911..6135    +  polyA_signal   bGH poly(A) signal: bovine growth hormone polyadenylation signal
   6139..6157    +  promoter       SV40 promoter (fragment): SV40 enhancer and early promoter
   6267..6855    -  rep_origin     ori: high-copy-number ColE1/pMB1/pBR322/pUC origin of replication
   7077..7093    +  polyA_signal   bGH poly(A) signal (fragment): bovine growth hormone polyadenylation signal
   7184..7231    -  polyA_signal   HSV TK poly(A) signal: herpes simplex virus thymidine kinase polyadenylation signal (Cole and Stacy, 1985)
   7290..7442    -  CDS            ble (fragment): BLE_KLEPN - Experimental evidence at protein level: Swiss-Prot protein existence level 1. Binding protein with a strong affinity to the bleomycin family of antibiotics. Binds to CL990; an antimitotic-antibiotic compound. From Klebsiella pneumoniae.
   7463..8257    -  CDS            NeoR/KanR: aminoglycoside phosphotransferase from Tn5; aph(3')-II (or nptII); confers resistance to neomycin, kanamycin, and G418 (Geneticin®)
   8292..8645    -  promoter       SV40 promoter: SV40 enhancer and early promoter
   8647..8664    -  promoter       AmpR promoter (fragment): bla
   8705..9565    -  CDS            AmpR: β-lactamase; bla; confers resistance to ampicillin, carbenicillin, and related antibiotics
   9566..9670    -  promoter       AmpR promoter: bla
   9697..10125   +  rep_origin     f1 ori (sequence partly withheld): f1 bacteriophage origin of replication; arrow indicates direction of (+) strand synthesis
