[The description below was written by a language model from this plasmid's Addgene catalogue record and pLannotate feature annotations shown in this document.]
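Description:
Nrxn3α-AS4- is a mammalian expression plasmid of about 10.2 kb built on the pDisplay-AP-CFP-TM backbone. It drives production of a mouse neurexin-3 alpha splice isoform together with a fluorescent marker. It is propagated in E. coli as a high-copy plasmid through a ColE1/pUC-type origin with ampicillin selection (AmpR, β-lactamase), and it also carries an f1 phage origin. For selection in mammalian cells, an SV40 enhancer/early promoter drives a NeoR/KanR cassette conferring G418 resistance, terminated by an HSV TK polyadenylation signal. Several short annotations (a truncated HIV-1 LTR fragment, a ble fragment, and stray SV40 and bGH fragments) appear to be backbone remnants or annotation hits rather than functional parts.

The payload is a single CMV enhancer/promoter-driven transcript ending in the bGH polyadenylation signal. It first encodes EGFP, followed according to the record by a 2A peptide; the 2A is not separately annotated but would lie in the gap between EGFP and the next feature. Downstream are the mouse Igκ leader signal peptide, an HA epitope (annotated as a fragment of a 3xHA tag), and the Nrxn3-alpha coding sequence of roughly 4.3 kb, cloned between BglII and XhoI sites. The 2A element should release free EGFP to mark transfected cells. The neurexin is separately directed into the secretory pathway by the Igκ leader and carries an N-terminal, extracellular HA tag for detection. This isoform lacks the insert at alternative splice site 4 but contains the insertions at sites 1, 2, 3 and 6. It therefore suits studies of how AS4 splicing affects neurexin properties, for example alongside a matched AS4-containing construct. A T7 promoter upstream of the reading frame serves as a sequencing primer site.
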