Addgene plasmid #184332: Nrxn3α-AS4-
Purpose: Expression of mouse Nrx3-alpha lacking insertion at the alternative splice site 4 together with EGFP protein separated by 2A peptide. Contains insertions at alternatively splice sites 1,2,3 and 6.
Depositing lab: Peter Scheiffele. Publication: An alternative splicing switch shapes neurexin repertoires in principal neurons versus interneurons in the mouse hippocampus. Nguyen TM, Schreiner D, Xiao L, Traunmuller L, Bornmann C, Scheiffele P. Elife. 2016 Dec 13;5. doi: 10.7554/eLife.22757. PubMed 27960072.
Backbone
  Vector backbone: pDisplay-AP-CFP-TM
  Backbone manufacturer: Alice Ting Lab / Addgene_#20861
  Modifications to backbone: EGFP-2A was inserted after the CMV promoter in frame with the signal peptide
  Vector type: Mammalian Expression
  Selectable markers: Neomycin (select with G418)
Growth in bacteria
  Bacterial resistance: Ampicillin, 100 μg/mL
  Growth temperature: 37°C
  Growth strain: DH5alpha
  Copy number: High Copy
Gene/Insert
  Gene/Insert name: Nrxn3-alpha
  Species: M. musculus (mouse)
  Insert size (bp): 4308
  Entrez Gene: Nrxn3
  Promoter: CMV
  Tag / fusion protein: HA-tag (N terminal on backbone)
  Cloning method: Restriction Enzyme; 5′ cloning site BglII (not destroyed); 3′ cloning site XhoI (not destroyed)
  Sequencing primers: 5′ T7; 3′ BGH-rev
Terms and licenses: Academic/Nonprofit Terms; Industry Terms: Not Available to Industry
How to cite: Nrxn3α-AS4- was a gift from Peter Scheiffele (Addgene plasmid # 184332 ; http://n2t.net/addgene:184332 ; RRID:Addgene_184332)
